Addgene plasmid #128562: 68Q-ymScarlet
Purpose: Httex1 (without proline-rich region) fused to ymScarlet
Depositing lab: Patrick Lajoie. Depositing organization: University of Western Ontario. Publication: Polyglutamine toxicity assays highlight the advantages of mScarlet for imaging in Saccharomyces cerevisiae. Albakri MB, Jiang Y, Genereaux J, Lajoie P. F1000Res. 2018 Aug 10;7:1242. doi: 10.12688/f1000research.15829.2. eCollection 2018. PubMed 30631438.
Backbone
  Vector backbone: pRS415
  Vector type: Yeast Expression
  Selectable markers: LEU2
Growth in bacteria
  Bacterial resistance: Ampicillin, 100 μg/mL
  Growth temperature: 37°C
  Growth strain: DH5alpha
  Copy number: High Copy
Gene/Insert
  Gene/Insert name: 68Q-Httex1 (without proline-rich region) fused to ymSarlet
  Species: H. sapiens (human)
  Promoter: Gal1
  Tag / fusion protein: ymScarlet (C terminal on insert)
  Cloning method: Restriction Enzyme; 5′ cloning site SacI (unknown if destroyed); 3′ cloning site SalI (unknown if destroyed)
  Sequencing primers: 5′ Gal; 3′ CYC1
Terms and licenses: Academic/Nonprofit Terms; Industry Terms: Not Available to Industry
How to cite: 68Q-ymScarlet was a gift from Patrick Lajoie (Addgene plasmid # 128562 ; http://n2t.net/addgene:128562 ; RRID:Addgene_128562)
