[The description below was written by a language model from this plasmid's Addgene catalogue record and pLannotate feature annotations shown in this document.]
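Description:
68Q-ymScarlet is a yeast expression plasmid built on the pRS415 backbone, a low-copy centromeric E. coli–Saccharomyces cerevisiae shuttle vector. In yeast it is maintained through a CEN6/ARS element and selected by leucine prototrophy via the LEU2 marker with its own promoter. In bacteria it replicates from a high-copy ColE1/pUC-type origin and is selected with ampicillin through the β-lactamase gene. Backbone remnants typical of the pBluescript-derived pRS series are also annotated, including an f1 origin, lac promoter/operator and lacZα fragments, and flanking T3 and T7 promoters.

The payload is human huntingtin exon 1 (Httex1) carrying an expanded 68-glutamine tract and lacking the proline-rich region, fused at its C terminus to ymScarlet, a version of the red fluorescent protein mScarlet for use in yeast. Expression is driven by the galactose-inducible, Gal4-regulated GAL1 promoter and terminated by the CYC1 terminator. On the circular map the cassette spans the sequence origin: the GAL1 promoter is followed by a partial FLAG epitope match, suggesting an N-terminal FLAG tag that the catalogue entry does not mention. The polyQ-Httex1 segment itself is not annotated by the automated feature caller, and it presumably lies in the gap between the FLAG match and the mScarlet coding sequence.

According to the associated publication title, the construct was used in polyglutamine toxicity assays and to evaluate mScarlet for imaging in S. cerevisiae. Inducible expression lets the growth effects and cellular distribution of the fluorescent expanded-polyQ protein be followed.
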