Features (pLannotate 1.2.2; 24 found; start..end, strand, type, name):
    140..163     -  misc_feature   MCS (fragment): pBluescript multiple cloning site
    164..856     +  CDS            mScarlet: mScarlet is a basic (constitutively fluorescent) red fluorescent protein published in 2016, derived from synthetic construct. It has moderate acid sensitivity.
    872..1119    +  terminator     CYC1 terminator: S. cerevisiae CYC1; transcription terminator for CYC1
   1138..1156    -  promoter       T7 promoter: promoter for bacteriophage T7 RNA polymerase
   1164..1319    +  CDS            lacZα (fragment): LacZα fragment of β-galactosidase; lacZ fragment
   1323..1751    +  rep_origin     f1 ori (sequence partly withheld): f1 bacteriophage origin of replication; arrow indicates direction of (+) strand synthesis
   1779..1831    -  misc_feature   bom (fragment): basis of mobility region from pBR322
   1862..1939    +  CDS            YO192_YEAST (fragment): Experimental evidence at protein level: Swiss-Prot protein existence level 1. From Saccharomyces cerevisiae (strain ATCC 204508 / S288c) (Baker's yeast).
   2079..2486    +  promoter       LEU2 promoter: S. cerevisiae LEU2
   2487..3581    +  CDS            LEU2: 3-isopropylmalate dehydrogenase, required for leucine biosynthesis; S. cerevisiae LEU2; yeast auxotrophic marker
   3943..4059    -  CDS            NFS1 (fragment): NFS1_YEAST - Also known as SPL1 From Saccharomyces cerevisiae (strain ATCC 204508 / S288c) (Baker's yeast).
   4058..4108    -  misc_feature   bom (fragment): basis of mobility region from pBR322
   4210..4245    -  CDS            rop (fragment): Rop protein, which maintains plasmids at low copy number; rop
   4314..4817    -  misc_feature   CEN/ARS: S. cerevisiae CEN6 centromere fused to an autonomously replicating sequence
   4854..4958    +  promoter       AmpR promoter: bla
   4959..5819    +  CDS            AmpR: β-lactamase; bla; confers resistance to ampicillin, carbenicillin, and related antibiotics
   5990..6578    +  rep_origin     ori: high-copy-number ColE1/pMB1/pBR322/pUC origin of replication
   6761..6853    +  CDS            lacI (fragment): lac repressor; lacI; The lac repressor binds to the lac operator to inhibit transcription in E. coli. This inhibition can be relieved by adding lactose or isopropyl-β-D-thiogalactopyranoside (IPTG).
   6866..6887    +  protein_bind   CAP binding site: CAP binding activates transcription in the presence of cAMP. E. coli catabolite activator protein
   6902..6932    +  promoter       lac promoter: promoter for the E. coli lac operon
   6940..6956    +  protein_bind   lac operator: The lac repressor binds to the lac operator to inhibit transcription in E. coli. This inhibition can be relieved by adding lactose or isopropyl-β-D-thiogalactopyranoside (IPTG). lac repressor encoded by lacI
   7001..7019    +  promoter       T3 promoter: promoter for bacteriophage T3 RNA polymerase
   7038..7479    +  promoter       GAL1 promoter: S. cerevisiae GAL1; inducible promoter, regulated by Gal4
   7509..7529    +  CDS            FLAG (fragment): FLAG® epitope tag, followed by an enterokinase cleavage site
>Addgene plasmid #128562 | 68Q-ymScarlet | addgene full sequence | sequence record 252446 | Addgene NGS Result
ACAGCAACAACAGCAGCAACAGCAACAACAGCAGCAGCAGCAACAACAGCAGCAACAGCAACAACAACAG
CAGCAACAGCAACAACAGCAGCAACAGCAACAACAGCAGCAACAGCAACAACAGCAGCAACAGCAACAAC
TGCAGCCCGGGGGATCCACTAGTGTTTCTAAAGGTGAAGCAGTTATTAAGGAATTCATGAGATTCAAGGT
ACACATGGAAGGTTCTATGAATGGTCACGAATTTGAAATTGAAGGTGAAGGTGAAGGTAGACCATATGAA
GGTACTCAAACTGCTAAGTTGAAGGTTACTAAAGGTGGTCCATTGCCATTTTCTTGGGATATTTTGTCTC
CACAATTCATGTACGGTTCTAGAGCTTTTACAAAACATCCAGCAGATATTCCAGATTACTACAAGCAATC
ATTCCCAGAAGGTTTTAAATGGGAAAGAGTTATGAACTTCGAAGATGGTGGTGCAGTTACTGTTACACAA
GATACTTCTTTGGAAGATGGTACATTGATCTATAAGGTTAAGTTGAGAGGTACTAATTTTCCACCAGATG
GTCCAGTTATGCAAAAGAAAACTATGGGTTGGGAAGCTTCAACAGAAAGATTGTACCCAGAAGATGGTGT
TTTGAAGGGTGACATTAAGATGGCATTGAGATTGAAGGATGGTGGTAGATATTTGGCTGATTTCAAGACT
ACATACAAGGCTAAGAAACCAGTTCAAATGCCAGGTGCTTACAACGTTGATAGAAAGTTGGATATTACTT
CTCATAATGAAGATTACACAGTTGTTGAACAATATGAAAGAAGTGAAGGTAGACACAGTACAGGTGGTAT
GGATGAATTATACAAATGAGTCGACCTCGAGTCATGTAATTAGTTATGTCACGCTTACATTCACGCCCTC
CCCCCACATCCGCTCTAACCGAAAAGGAAGGAGTTAGACAACCTGAAGTCTAGGTCCCTATTTATTTTTT
TATAGTTATGTTAGTATTAAGAACGTTATTTATATTTCAAATTTTTCTTTTTTTTCTGTACAGACGCGTG
TACGCATGTAACATTATACTGAAAACCTTGCTTGAGAAGGTTTTGGGACGCTCGAAGGCTTTAATTTGCG
GCCGGTACCCAATTCGCCCTATAGTGAGTCGTATTACGCGCGCTCACTGGCCGTCGTTTTACAACGTCGT
GACTGGGAAAACCCTGGCGTTACCCAACTTAATCGCCTTGCAGCACATCCCCCTTTCGCCAGCTGGCGTA
ATAGCGAAGAGGCCCGCACCGATCGCCCTTCCCAACAGTTGCGCAGCCTGAATGGCGAATGG
[124 nt withheld, positions 1323-1446]
C
[91 nt withheld, positions 1448-1538]
A
[49 nt withheld, positions 1540-1588]
CCTTTGACGTTGGAGTCCACGTTCTTT
[37 nt withheld, positions 1616-1652]
ACCCTATCTCGGTCTATTCTTTTGATTTATAAGGGATTTTGCCGATTTCGGCCTATTGGTTAAAAAATGA
GCTGATTTAACAAAAATTTAACGCGAATTTTAACAAAATATTAACGCTTACAATTTCCTGATGCGGTATT
TTCTCCTTACGCATCTGTGCGGTATTTCACACCGCATATCGACCGGTCGAGGAGAACTTCTAGTATATCT
ACATACCTAATATTATTGCCTTATTAAAAATGGAATCCCAACAATTACATCAAAATCCACATTCTCTTCA
AAATCAATTGTCCTGTACTTCCTTGTTCATGTGTGTTCAAAAACGTTATATTTATAGGATAATTATACTC
TATTTCTCAACAAGTAATTGGTTGTTTGGCCGAGCGGTCTAAGGCGCCTGATTCAAGAAATATCTTGACC
GCAGTTAACTGTGGGAATACTCAGGTATCGTAAGATGCAAGAGTTCGAATCTCTTAGCAACCATTATTTT
TTTCCTCAACATAACGAGAACACACAGGGGCGCTATCGCACAGAATCAAATTCGATGACTGGAAATTTTT
TGTTAATTTCAGAGGTCGCCTGACGCATATACCTTTTTCAACTGAAAAATTGGGAGAAAAAGGAAAGGTG
AGAGCGCCGGAACCGGCTTTTCATATAGAATAGAGAAGCGTTCATGACTAAATGCTTGCATCACAATACT
TGAAGTTGACAATATTATTTAAGGACCTATTGTTTTTTCCAATAGGTGGTTAGCAATCGTCTTACTTTCT
AACTTTTCTTACCTTTTACATTTCAGCAATATATATATATATATTTCAAGGATATACCATTCTAATGTCT
GCCCCTAAGAAGATCGTCGTTTTGCCAGGTGACCACGTTGGTCAAGAAATCACAGCCGAAGCCATTAAGG
TTCTTAAAGCTATTTCTGATGTTCGTTCCAATGTCAAGTTCGATTTCGAAAATCATTTAATTGGTGGTGC
TGCTATCGATGCTACAGGTGTTCCACTTCCAGATGAGGCGCTGGAAGCCTCCAAGAAGGCTGATGCCGTT
TTGTTAGGTGCTGTGGGTGGTCCTAAATGGGGTACCGGTAGTGTTAGACCTGAACAAGGTTTACTAAAAA
TCCGTAAAGAACTTCAATTGTACGCCAACTTAAGACCATGTAACTTTGCATCCGACTCTCTTTTAGACTT
ATCTCCAATCAAGCCACAATTTGCTAAAGGTACTGACTTCGTTGTTGTCAGAGAATTAGTGGGAGGTATT
TACTTTGGTAAGAGAAAGGAAGACGATGGTGATGGTGTCGCTTGGGATAGTGAACAATACACCGTTCCAG
AAGTGCAAAGAATCACAAGAATGGCCGCTTTCATGGCCCTACAACATGAGCCACCATTGCCTATTTGGTC
CTTGGATAAAGCTAATGTTTTGGCCTCTTCAAGATTATGGAGAAAAACTGTGGAGGAAACCATCAAGAAC
GAATTCCCTACATTGAAGGTTCAACATCAATTGATTGATTCTGCCGCCATGATCCTAGTTAAGAACCCAA
CCCACCTAAATGGTATTATAATCACCAGCAACATGTTTGGTGATATCATCTCCGATGAAGCCTCCGTTAT
CCCAGGTTCCTTGGGTTTGTTGCCATCTGCGTCCTTGGCCTCTTTGCCAGACAAGAACACCGCATTTGGT
TTGTACGAACCATGCCACGGTTCTGCTCCAGATTTGCCAAAGAATAAGGTCAACCCTATCGCCACTATCT
TGTCTGCTGCAATGATGTTGAAATTGTCATTGAACTTGCCTGAAGAAGGTAAGGCCATTGAAGATGCAGT
TAAAAAGGTTTTGGATGCAGGTATCAGAACTGGTGATTTAGGTGGTTCCAACAGTACCACCGAAGTCGGT
GATGCTGTCGCCGAAGAAGTTAAGAAAATCCTTGCTTAAAAAGATTCTCTTTTTTTATGATATTTGTACA
TAAACTTTATAAATGAAATTCATAATAGAAACGACACGAAATTACAAAATGGAATATGTTCATAGGGTAG
ACGAAACTATATACGCAATCTACATACATTTATCAAGAAGGAGAAAAAGGAGGATGTAAAGGAATACAGG
TAAGCAAATTGATACTAATGGCTCAACGTGATAAGGAAAAAGAATTGCACTTTAACATTAATATTGACAA
GGAGGAGGGCACCACACAAAAAGTTAGGTGTAACAGAAAATCATGAAACTATGATTCCTAATTTATATAT
TGGAGGATTTTCTCTAAAAAAAAAAAAATACAACAAATAAAAAACACTCAATGACCTGACCATTTGATGG
AGTTTAAGTCAATACCTTCTTGAACCATTTCCCATAATGGTGAAAGTTCCCTCAAGAATTTTACTCTGTC
AGAAACGGCCTTAACGACGTAGTCGATATGGTGCACTCTCAGTACAATCTGCTCTGATGCCGCATAGTTA
AGCCAGCCCCGACACCCGCCAACACCCGCTGACGCGCCCTGACGGGCTTGTCTGCTCCCGGCATCCGCTT
ACAGACAAGCTGTGACCGTCTCCGGGAGCTGCATGTGTCAGAGGTTTTCACCGTCATCACCGAAACGCGC
GAGACGAAAGGGCCTCGTGATACGCCTATTTTTATAGGTTAATGTCATGATAATAATGGTTTCTTAGGAC
GGATCGCTTGCCTGTAACTTACACGCGCCTCGTATCTTTTAATGATGGAATAATTTGGGAATTTACTCTG
TGTTTATTTATTTTTATGTTTTGTATTTGGATTTTAGAAAGTAAATAAAGAAGGTAGAAGAGTTACGGAA
TGAAGAAAAAAAAATAAACAAAGGTTTAAAAAATTTCAACAAAAAGCGTACTTTACATATATATTTATTA
GACAAGAAAAGCAGATTAAATAGATATACATTCGATTAACGATAAGTAAAATGTAAAATCACAGGATTTT
CGTGTGTGGTCTTCTACACAGACAAGATGAAACAATTCGGCATTAATACCTGAGAGCAGGAAGAGCAAGA
TAAAAGGTAGTATTTGTTGGCGATCCCCCTAGAGTCTTTTACATCTTCGGAAAACAAAAACTATTTTTTC
TTTAATTTCTTTTTTTACTTTCTATTTTTAATTTATATATTTATATTAAAAAATTTAAATTATAATTATT
TTTATAGCACGTGATGAAAAGGACCCAGGTGGCACTTTTCGGGGAAATGTGCGCGGAACCCCTATTTGTT
TATTTTTCTAAATACATTCAAATATGTATCCGCTCATGAGACAATAACCCTGATAAATGCTTCAATAATA
TTGAAAAAGGAAGAGTATGAGTATTCAACATTTCCGTGTCGCCCTTATTCCCTTTTTTGCGGCATTTTGC
CTTCCTGTTTTTGCTCACCCAGAAACGCTGGTGAAAGTAAAAGATGCTGAAGATCAGTTGGGTGCACGAG
TGGGTTACATCGAACTGGATCTCAACAGCGGTAAGATCCTTGAGAGTTTTCGCCCCGAAGAACGTTTTCC
AATGATGAGCACTTTTAAAGTTCTGCTATGTGGCGCGGTATTATCCCGTATTGACGCCGGGCAAGAGCAA
CTCGGTCGCCGCATACACTATTCTCAGAATGACTTGGTTGAGTACTCACCAGTCACAGAAAAGCATCTTA
CGGATGGCATGACAGTAAGAGAATTATGCAGTGCTGCCATAACCATGAGTGATAACACTGCGGCCAACTT
ACTTCTGACAACGATCGGAGGACCGAAGGAGCTAACCGCTTTTTTGCACAACATGGGGGATCATGTAACT
CGCCTTGATCGTTGGGAACCGGAGCTGAATGAAGCCATACCAAACGACGAGCGTGACACCACGATGCCTG
TAGCAATGGCAACAACGTTGCGCAAACTATTAACTGGCGAACTACTTACTCTAGCTTCCCGGCAACAATT
AATAGACTGGATGGAGGCGGATAAAGTTGCAGGACCACTTCTGCGCTCGGCCCTTCCGGCTGGCTGGTTT
ATTGCTGATAAATCTGGAGCCGGTGAGCGTGGGTCTCGCGGTATCATTGCAGCACTGGGGCCAGATGGTA
AGCCCTCCCGTATCGTAGTTATCTACACGACGGGGAGTCAGGCAACTATGGATGAACGAAATAGACAGAT
CGCTGAGATAGGTGCCTCACTGATTAAGCATTGGTAACTGTCAGACCAAGTTTACTCATATATACTTTAG
ATTGATTTAAAACTTCATTTTTAATTTAAAAGGATCTAGGTGAAGATCCTTTTTGATAATCTCATGACCA
AAATCCCTTAACGTGAGTTTTCGTTCCACTGAGCGTCAGACCCCGTAGAAAAGATCAAAGGATCTTCTTG
AGATCCTTTTTTTCTGCGCGTAATCTGCTGCTTGCAAACAAAAAAACCACCGCTACCAGCGGTGGTTTGT
TTGCCGGATCAAGAGCTACCAACTCTTTTTCCGAAGGTAACTGGCTTCAGCAGAGCGCAGATACCAAATA
CTGTTCTTCTAGTGTAGCCGTAGTTAGGCCACCACTTCAAGAACTCTGTAGCACCGCCTACATACCTCGC
TCTGCTAATCCTGTTACCAGTGGCTGCTGCCAGTGGCGATAAGTCGTGTCTTACCGGGTTGGACTCAAGA
CGATAGTTACCGGATAAGGCGCAGCGGTCGGGCTGAACGGGGGGTTCGTGCACACAGCCCAGCTTGGAGC
GAACGACCTACACCGAACTGAGATACCTACAGCGTGAGCTATGAGAAAGCGCCACGCTTCCCGAAGGGAG
AAAGGCGGACAGGTATCCGGTAAGCGGCAGGGTCGGAACAGGAGAGCGCACGAGGGAGCTTCCAGGGGGA
AACGCCTGGTATCTTTATAGTCCTGTCGGGTTTCGCCACCTCTGACTTGAGCGTCGATTTTTGTGATGCT
CGTCAGGGGGGCGGAGCCTATGGAAAAACGCCAGCAACGCGGCCTTTTTACGGTTCCTGGCCTTTTGCTG
GCCTTTTGCTCACATGTTCTTTCCTGCGTTATCCCCTGATTCTGTGGATAACCGTATTACCGCCTTTGAG
TGAGCTGATACCGCTCGCCGCAGCCGAACGACCGAGCGCAGCGAGTCAGTGAGCGAGGAAGCGGAAGAGC
GCCCAATACGCAAACCGCCTCTCCCCGCGCGTTGGCCGATTCATTAATGCAGCTGGCACGACAGGTTTCC
CGACTGGAAAGCGGGCAGTGAGCGCAACGCAATTAATGTGAGTTAGCTCACTCATTAGGCACCCCAGGCT
TTACACTTTATGCTTCCGGCTCGTATGTTGTGTGGAATTGTGAGCGGATAACAATTTCACACAGGAAACA
GCTATGACCATGATTACGCCAAGCGCGCAATTAACCCTCACTAAAGGGAACAAAAGCTGGAGCTCCGGAT
TAGAGGCCGCCGAGCGGGTGACAGCCCTCCGAAGGAAGACTCTCCTCCGTGCGTCCTCGTCTTCACCGGT
CGCGTTCCTGAAACGCAGATGTGCCTCGCGCCGCACTGCTCCGAACAATAAAGATTCTACAATACTAGCT
TTTATGGTTATGAAGAGGAAAAATTGGCAGTAACCTGGCCCCACAAACCTTCAAATGAACGAATCAAATT
AACAACCATAGGATGATAATGCGATTAGTTTTTTAGCCTTATTTCTGGGGTAATTAATCAGCGAAGCGAT
GATTTTTGATCTATTAACAGATATATAAATGCAAAAACTGCATAACCACTTTAACTAATACTTTCAACAT
TTTCGGTTTGTATTACTTCTTATTCAAATGTAATAAAAGTATCAACAAAAAATTGTTAATATACCTCTAT
ACTTTAACGTCAAGGAGAAAAAACCCCGGATTCTAGAGCCATGGACTACAAGGACGACGATGACAAGCTG
GCGACCCTGGAAAAGCTAATGAAGGCCTTCGAGTCCCTCAAAAGCTTCCAACAGCAGCAACAGCAACAAC
AGCAGCAACAGCAACAACAGCAGCAACAGCAACAACAGCAGCA
